>Addgene plasmid #136051 | PLKO.1-STAU2-3'UTR | depositor full sequence | sequence record 263001 | PLKO.1-STAU2-3'UTR sequence 8901 bps
TTGGGGTTGCGCCTTTTCCAAGGCAGCCCTGGGTTTGCGCAGGGACGCGGCTGCTCTGGGCGTGGTTCCG
GGAAACGCAGCGGCGCCGACCCTGGGTCTCGCACATTCTTCACGTCCGTTCGCAGCGTCACCCGGATCTT
CGCCGCTACCCTTGTGGGCCCCCCGGCGACGCTTCCTGCTCCGCCCCTAAGTCGGGAAGGTTCCTTGCGG
TTCGCGGCGTGCCGGACGTGACAAACGGAAGCCGCACGTCTCACTAGTACCCTCGCAGACGGACAGCGCC
AGGGAGCAATGGCAGCGCGCCGACCGCGATGGGCTGTGGCCAATAGCGGCTGCTCAGCAGGGCGCGCCGA
GAGCAGCGGCCGGGAAGGGGCGGTGCGGGAGGCGGGGTGTGGGGCGGTAGTGTGGGCCCTGTTCCTGCCC
GCGCGGTGTTCCGCATTCTGCAAGCCTCCGGAGCGCACGTCGGCAGTCGGCTCCCTCGTTGACCGAATCA
CCGACCTCTCTCCCCAGGGGGATCCACCGGAGCTTACCATGACCGAGTACAAGCCCACGGTGCGCCTCGC
CACCCGCGACGACGTCCCCAGGGCCGTACGCACCCTCGCCGCCGCGTTCGCCGACTACCCCGCCACGCGC
CACACCGTCGATCCGGACCGCCACATCGAGCGGGTCACCGAGCTGCAAGAACTCTTCCTCACGCGCGTCG
GGCTCGACATCGGCAAGGTGTGGGTCGCGGACGACGGCGCCGCGGTGGCGGTCTGGACCACGCCGGAGAG
CGTCGAAGCGGGGGCGGTGTTCGCCGAGATCGGCCCGCGCATGGCCGAGTTGAGCGGTTCCCGGCTGGCC
GCGCAGCAACAGATGGAAGGCCTCCTGGCGCCGCACCGGCCCAAGGAGCCCGCGTGGTTCCTGGCCACCG
TCGGCGTCTCGCCCGACCACCAGGGCAAGGGTCTGGGCAGCGCCGTCGTGCTCCCCGGAGTGGAGGCGGC
CGAGCGCGCCGGGGTGCCCGCCTTCCTGGAGACCTCCGCGCCCCGCAACCTCCCCTTCTACGAGCGGCTC
GGCTTCACCGTCACCGCCGACGTCGAGGTGCCCGAAGGACCGCGCACCTGGTGCATGACCCGCAAGCCCG
GTGCCTGACGCCCGCCCCACGACCCGCAGCGCCCGACCGAAAGGAGCGCACGACCCCATGCATCGGTACC
TTTAAGACCAATGACTTACAAGGCAGCTGTAGATCTTAGCCACTTTTTAAAAGAAAAGGGGGGACTGGAA
GGGCTAATTCACTCCCAACGAAGACAAGATCTGCTTTTTGCTTGTACTGGGTCTCTCTGGTTAGACCAGA
TCTGAGCCTGGGAGCTCTCTGGCTAACTAGGGAACCCACTGCTTAAGCCTCAATAAAGCTTGCCTTGAGT
GCTTCAAGTAGTGTGTGCCCGTCTGTTGTGTGACTCTGGTAACTAGAGATCCCTCAGACCCTTTTAGTCA
GTGTGGAAAATCTCTAGCAGTAGTAGTTCATGTCATCTTATTATTCAGTATTTATAACTTGCAAAGAAAT
GAATATCAGAGAGTGAGAGGAACTTGTTTATTGCAGCTTATAATGGTTACAAATAAAGCAATAGCATCAC
AAATTTCACAAATAAAGCATTTTTTTCACTGCATTCTAGTTGTGGTTTGTCCAAACTCATCAATGTATCT
TATCATGTCTGGCTCTAGCTATCCCGCCCCTAACTCCGCCCATCCCGCCCCTAACTCCGCCCAGTTCCGC
CCATTCTCCGCCCCATGGCTGACTAATTTTTTTTATTTATGCAGAGGCCGAGGCCGCCTCGGCCTCTGAG
CTATTCCAGAAGTAGTGAGGAGGCTTTTTTGGAGGCCTAGGGACGTACCCAATTCGCCCTATAGTGAGTC
GTATTACGCGCGCTCACTGGCCGTCGTTTTACAACGTCGTGACTGGGAAAACCCTGGCGTTACCCAACTT
AATCGCCTTGCAGCACATCCCCCTTTCGCCAGCTGGCGTAATAGCGAAGAGGCCCGCACCGATCGCCCTT
CCCAACAGTTGCGCAGCCTGAATGGCGAATGGG
[124 nt withheld, positions 2064-2187]
C
[91 nt withheld, positions 2189-2279]
A
[49 nt withheld, positions 2281-2329]
CCTTTGACGTTGGAGTCCACGTTCTTT
[37 nt withheld, positions 2357-2393]
ACCCTATCTCGGTCTATTCTTTTGATTTATAAGGGATTTTGCCGATTTCGGCCTATTGGTTAAAAAATGA
GCTGATTTAACAAAAATTTAACGCGAATTTTAACAAAATATTAACGCTTACAATTTAGGTGGCACTTTTC
GGGGAAATGTGCGCGGAACCCCTATTTGTTTATTTTTCTAAATACATTCAAATATGTATCCGCTCATGAG
ACAATAACCCTGATAAATGCTTCAATAATATTGAAAAAGGAAGAGTATGAGTATTCAACATTTCCGTGTC
GCCCTTATTCCCTTTTTTGCGGCATTTTGCCTTCCTGTTTTTGCTCACCCAGAAACGCTGGTGAAAGTAA
AAGATGCTGAAGATCAGTTGGGTGCACGAGTGGGTTACATCGAACTGGATCTCAACAGCGGTAAGATCCT
TGAGAGTTTTCGCCCCGAAGAACGTTTTCCAATGATGAGCACTTTTAAAGTTCTGCTATGTGGCGCGGTA
TTATCCCGTATTGACGCCGGGCAAGAGCAACTCGGTCGCCGCATACACTATTCTCAGAATGACTTGGTTG
AGTACTCACCAGTCACAGAAAAGCATCTTACGGATGGCATGACAGTAAGAGAATTATGCAGTGCTGCCAT
AACCATGAGTGATAACACTGCGGCCAACTTACTTCTGACAACGATCGGAGGACCGAAGGAGCTAACCGCT
TTTTTGCACAACATGGGGGATCATGTAACTCGCCTTGATCGTTGGGAACCGGAGCTGAATGAAGCCATAC
CAAACGACGAGCGTGACACCACGATGCCTGTAGCAATGGCAACAACGTTGCGCAAACTATTAACTGGCGA
ACTACTTACTCTAGCTTCCCGGCAACAATTAATAGACTGGATGGAGGCGGATAAAGTTGCAGGACCACTT
CTGCGCTCGGCCCTTCCGGCTGGCTGGTTTATTGCTGATAAATCTGGAGCCGGTGAGCGTGGGTCTCGCG
GTATCATTGCAGCACTGGGGCCAGATGGTAAGCCCTCCCGTATCGTAGTTATCTACACGACGGGGAGTCA
GGCAACTATGGATGAACGAAATAGACAGATCGCTGAGATAGGTGCCTCACTGATTAAGCATTGGTAACTG
TCAGACCAAGTTTACTCATATATACTTTAGATTGATTTAAAACTTCATTTTTAATTTAAAAGGATCTAGG
TGAAGATCCTTTTTGATAATCTCATGACCAAAATCCCTTAACGTGAGTTTTCGTTCCACTGAGCGTCAGA
CCCCGTAGAAAAGATCAAAGGATCTTCTTGAGATCCTTTTTTTCTGCGCGTAATCTGCTGCTTGCAAACA
AAAAAACCACCGCTACCAGCGGTGGTTTGTTTGCCGGATCAAGAGCTACCAACTCTTTTTCCGAAGGTAA
CTGGCTTCAGCAGAGCGCAGATACCAAATACTGTTCTTCTAGTGTAGCCGTAGTTAGGCCACCACTTCAA
GAACTCTGTAGCACCGCCTACATACCTCGCTCTGCTAATCCTGTTACCAGTGGCTGCTGCCAGTGGCGAT
AAGTCGTGTCTTACCGGGTTGGACTCAAGACGATAGTTACCGGATAAGGCGCAGCGGTCGGGCTGAACGG
GGGGTTCGTGCACACAGCCCAGCTTGGAGCGAACGACCTACACCGAACTGAGATACCTACAGCGTGAGCT
ATGAGAAAGCGCCACGCTTCCCGAAGGGAGAAAGGCGGACAGGTATCCGGTAAGCGGCAGGGTCGGAACA
GGAGAGCGCACGAGGGAGCTTCCAGGGGGAAACGCCTGGTATCTTTATAGTCCTGTCGGGTTTCGCCACC
TCTGACTTGAGCGTCGATTTTTGTGATGCTCGTCAGGGGGGCGGAGCCTATGGAAAAACGCCAGCAACGC
GGCCTTTTTACGGTTCCTGGCCTTTTGCTGGCCTTTTGCTCACATGTTCTTTCCTGCGTTATCCCCTGAT
TCTGTGGATAACCGTATTACCGCCTTTGAGTGAGCTGATACCGCTCGCCGCAGCCGAACGACCGAGCGCA
GCGAGTCAGTGAGCGAGGAAGCGGAAGAGCGCCCAATACGCAAACCGCCTCTCCCCGCGCGTTGGCCGAT
TCATTAATGCAGCTGGCACGACAGGTTTCCCGACTGGAAAGCGGGCAGTGAGCGCAACGCAATTAATGTG
AGTTAGCTCACTCATTAGGCACCCCAGGCTTTACACTTTATGCTTCCGGCTCGTATGTTGTGTGGAATTG
TGAGCGGATAACAATTTCACACAGGAAACAGCTATGACCATGATTACGCCAAGCGCGCAATTAACCCTCA
CTAAAGGGAACAAAAGCTGGAGCTGCAAGCTTAATGTAGTCTTATGCAATACTCTTGTAGTCTTGCAACA
TGGTAACGATGAGTTAGCAACATGCCTTACAAGGAGAGAAAAAGCACCGTGCATGCCGATTGGTGGAAGT
AAGGTGGTACGATCGTGCCTTATTAGGAAGGCAACAGACGGGTCTGACATGGATTGGACGAACCACTGAA
TTGCCGCATTGCAGAGATATTGTATTTAAGTGCCTAGCTCGATACATAAACGGGTCTCTCTGGTTAGACC
AGATCTGAGCCTGGGAGCTCTCTGGCTAACTAGGGAACCCACTGCTTAAGCCTCAATAAAGCTTGCCTTG
AGTGCTTCAAGTAGTGTGTGCCCGTCTGTTGTGTGACTCTGGTAACTAGAGATCCCTCAGACCCTTTTAG
TCAGTGTGGAAAATCTCTAGCAGTGGCGCCCGAACAGGGACTTGAAAGCGAAAGGGAAACCAGAGGAGCT
CTCTCGACGCAGGACTCGGCTTGCTGAAGCGCGCACGGCAAGAGGCGAGGGGCGGCGACTGGTGAGTACG
CCAAAAATTTTGACTAGCGGAGGCTAGAAGGAGAGAGATGGGTGCGAGAGCGTCAGTATTAAGCGGGGGA
GAATTAGATCGCGATGGGAAAAAATTCGGTTAAGGCCAGGGGGAAAGAAAAAATATAAATTAAAACATAT
AGTATGGGCAAGCAGGGAGCTAGAACGATTCGCAGTTAATCCTGGCCTGTTAGAAACATCAGAAGGCTGT
AGACAAATACTGGGACAGCTACAACCATCCCTTCAGACAGGATCAGAAGAACTTAGATCATTATATAATA
CAGTAGCAACCCTCTATTGTGTGCATCAAAGGATAGAGATAAAAGACACCAAGGAAGCTTTAGACAAGAT
AGAGGAAGAGCAAAACAAAAGTAAGACCACCGCACAGCAAGCGGCCGCTGATCTTCAGACCTGGAGGAGG
AGATATGAGGGACAATTGGAGAAGTGAATTATATAAATATAAAGTAGTAAAAATTGAACCATTAGGAGTA
GCACCCACCAAGGCAAAGAGAAGAGTGGTGCAGAGAGAAAAAAGAGCAGTGGGAATAGGAGCTTTGTTCC
TTGGGTTCTTGGGAGCAGCAGGAAGCACTATGGGCGCAGCGTCAATGACGCTGACGGTACAGGCCAGACA
ATTATTGTCTGGTATAGTGCAGCAGCAGAACAATTTGCTGAGGGCTATTGAGGCGCAACAGCATCTGTTG
CAACTCACAGTCTGGGGCATCAAGCAGCTCCAGGCAAGAATCCTGGCTGTGGAAAGATACCTAAAGGATC
AACAGCTCCTGGGGATTTGGGGTTGCTCTGGAAAACTCATTTGCACCACTGCTGTGCCTTGGAATGCTAG
TTGGAGTAATAAATCTCTGGAACAGATTTGGAATCACACGACCTGGATGGAGTGGGACAGAGAAATTAAC
AATTACACAAGCTTAATACACTCCTTAATTGAAGAATCGCAAAACCAGCAAGAAAAGAATGAACAAGAAT
TATTGGAATTAGATAAATGGGCAAGTTTGTGGAATTGGTTTAACATAACAAATTGGCTGTGGTATATAAA
ATTATTCATAATGATAGTAGGAGGCTTGGTAGGTTTAAGAATAGTTTTTGCTGTACTTTCTATAGTGAAT
AGAGTTAGGCAGGGATATTCACCATTATCGTTTCAGACCCACCTCCCAACCCCGAGGGGACCCGACAGGC
CCGAAGGAATAGAAGAAGAAGGTGGAGAGAGAGACAGAGACAGATCCATTCGATTAGTGAACGGATCTCG
ACGGTATCGATCACGAGACTAGCCTCGAGCGGCCGCCCCCTTCACCGAGGGCCTATTTCCCATGATTCCT
TCATATTTGCATATACGATACAAGGCTGTTAGAGAGATAATTGGAATTAATTTGACTGTAAACACAAAGA
TATTAGTACAAAATACGTGACGTAGAAAGTAATAATTTCTTGGGTAGTTTGCAGTTTTAAAATTATGTTT
TAAAATGGACTATCATATGCTTACCGTAACTTGAAAGTATTTCGATTTCTTGGCTTTATATATCTTGTGG
AAAGGACGAAACACCGGTGTGTTGTAAATGAGCACACAAAATACACATGCTAAAATATTATATTCTATGA
CCTTTATAAAATCAACCAAAATCTTCTTTTTAATAACTTTAGTATCAATAATTAGAATTTTTATGTTCCT
TTTTGCAAACTTTTAATAAAAATGAGCAAAATAAAAAAACGCTAGTTTTAGTAACTCGCGTTGTTTTCTT
CACCTTTAATAATAGCTACTCCACCACTTGTTCCTAAGCGGTCAGCTCCTGCTTCAATCATTTTTTGAGC
ATCTTCAAATGTTCTAACTCCACCAGCTGCTTTAACTAAAGCATTGTCTTTAACAACTGACTTCATTAGT
TTAACATCTTCAAATGTTGCACCTGATTTTGAAAATCCTGTTGATGTTTTAACAAATTCTAATCCAGCTT
CAACAGCTATTTCACAAGCTTTCATGATTTCTTCTTTTGTTAATAAACAATTTTCCATAATACATTTAAC
AACATGTGATCCAGCTGCTTTTTTTACAGCTTTCATGTCTTCTAAAACTAATTCATAATTTTTGTCTTTT
AATGCACCAATATTTAATACCATATCAATTTCTGTTGCACCATCTTTAATTGCTTCAGAAACTTCGAATG
CTTTTGTAGCTGTTGTGCATGCACCTAGAGGAAAACCTACAACATTTGTTATTCCTACATTTGTGCCTTT
TAATAATTCTTTACAATAGCTTGTTCAATATGAATTAACACAAACTGTTGCAAAATCAAATTCAATTGCT
TCATCACATAATTGTTTAATTTCAGCTTTCGTAGCATCTTGTTTTAATAATGTGTGATCTATATATTTGT
TTAGTTTCATTTTTTCTCCTATATATTCATTTTTAATTTTAATTCTTTAATAATTTCGTCTACTTTAACT
TTAGCGTTTTGAACAGATTCACCAACACCTATAAAATAAATTTTTAGTTTAGGTTCAGTTCCACTTGGGC
GAACAGCAAATCATGACTTATCTTCTAAATAAAATTTTAGTAAGTCTTGTCCTGGCATATTATACATTCC
ATCGATGTAGTCTTCAACATTAACAACTTTAAGTCCAGCAATTTGAGTTAAGGGTGTTGCTCTCAATGAT
TTCATTAATGGTTCAATTTTTAATTTCTTTTCTTCTGGTTTAAAATTCAAGTTTAAAGTGAAAGTGTAAT
ATGCACCCATTTCTTTAAATAAATCTTCTAAATAGTCTACTAATGTTTTATTTTGTTTTTTATAAAATCA
AGCAGCCTCTGCTATTAATATAGAAGCTTGTATTCCATCTTTATCTCTAGCTGAGTCATCAATTACATAT
CCATAACTTTCTTCATAAGCAAAAACAAAATTTAATCCGTTATCTTCTTCTTTAGCAATTTCTCTACCCA
TTCATTTAAATCCAGTTAAAGTTTTTACAATATTAACTCCATATTTTTCATGAGCGATTCTATCACCCAA
ATCACTTGTTACAAAACTTGAATATAGAGCCGGATTTTTTGGAATGCTATTTAAGCGTTTTAGATTTGAT
AATTTTCAATCAATTAAAATTGGTCCTGTTTGATTTCCATCTAATCTTACAAAATGACCATCATGTTTTA
TTGCCATTCCAAATCTGTCAGCATCTGGGTCATTCATAATAATAATATCTGCATCATGTTTAATACCATA
TTCAAGCGGTATTTTTCATGCAGGATCAAATTCTGGATTTGGATTTACAACATTTTTAAATGTTTCATCT
TCAAATGCATGCTCTTCAACCTCAATAACGTTATATCCTGATTCACGTAATATTTTTGGGGTAAATTTAG
TTCCTGTTCCATTAACTGCGCTAAAAATAATTTTTAAATCTTTTTTAGCTTCTTGCTCTTTTTTGTAGAA
TTCTCGACCTCGAGACAAATGGCAGTATTCATCCACAATTTTAAAAGAAAAGGGGGGATTGGGGGGTACA
GTGCAGGGGAAAGAATAGTAGACATAATAGCAACAGACATACAAACTAAAGAATTACAAAAACAAATTAC
AAAAATTCAAAATTTTCGGGTTTATTACAGGGACAGCAGAGATCCACTTTGGCCGCGGCTCGAGGGGG
Features (pLannotate 1.2.2; 26 found; start..end, strand, type, name):
    529..1128    +  CDS            PuroR: puromycin N-acetyltransferase; pac from Streptomyces alboniger; confers resistance to puromycin
   1171..1254    +  CDS            nef (fragment): NEF_HV1Z2 - Experimental evidence at protein level: Swiss-Prot protein existence level 1. Extracellular Nef protein targets CD4(+) T-lymphocytes for apoptosis by interacting with CXCR4 surface receptors. From Human immunodeficiency virus type 1 group M subtype D (isolate Z2/CDC-Z34) (HIV-1).
   1256..1489    +  LTR            3' LTR (ΔU3): self-inactivating 3' long terminal repeat (LTR) from HIV-1
   1561..1682    +  polyA_signal   SV40 poly(A) signal: SV40 polyadenylation signal
   1722..1857    +  rep_origin     SV40 ori: SV40 origin of replication
   1878..1896    -  promoter       T7 promoter: promoter for bacteriophage T7 RNA polymerase
   1904..2059    +  CDS            lacZα (fragment): LacZα fragment of β-galactosidase; lacZ fragment
   2064..2492    +  rep_origin     f1 ori (sequence partly withheld): f1 bacteriophage origin of replication; arrow indicates direction of (+) strand synthesis
   2545..2649    +  promoter       AmpR promoter: bla
   2650..3510    +  CDS            AmpR: β-lactamase; bla; confers resistance to ampicillin, carbenicillin, and related antibiotics
   3681..4269    +  rep_origin     ori: high-copy-number ColE1/pMB1/pBR322/pUC origin of replication
   4452..4544    +  CDS            lacI (fragment): lac repressor; lacI; The lac repressor binds to the lac operator to inhibit transcription in E. coli. This inhibition can be relieved by adding lactose or isopropyl-β-D-thiogalactopyranoside (IPTG).
   4557..4578    +  protein_bind   CAP binding site: CAP binding activates transcription in the presence of cAMP. E. coli catabolite activator protein
   4593..4623    +  promoter       lac promoter: promoter for the E. coli lac operon
   4631..4647    +  protein_bind   lac operator: The lac repressor binds to the lac operator to inhibit transcription in E. coli. This inhibition can be relieved by adding lactose or isopropyl-β-D-thiogalactopyranoside (IPTG). lac repressor encoded by lacI
   4692..4710    +  promoter       T3 promoter: promoter for bacteriophage T3 RNA polymerase
   4738..4964    +  promoter       RSV promoter: Rous sarcoma virus enhancer/promoter
   4965..5145    +  LTR            5' LTR (truncated): truncated 5' long terminal repeat (LTR) from HIV-1
   5192..5317    +  misc_feature   HIV-1 Ψ: packaging signal of human immunodeficiency virus type 1
   5301..5664    +  CDS            HIV-1 gag (fragment): gag protein from human immunodeficiency virus 1; gag
   5810..6043    +  misc_feature   RRE: The Rev response element (RRE) of HIV-1 allows for Rev-dependent mRNA export from the nucleus to the cytoplasm.
   6420..6520    +  CDS            Rev (fragment): human immunodeficiency virus 1 (HIV-1) Rev protein; rev; enhances nuclear export of unspliced and incompletely spliced viral mRNAs
   6570..6810    +  promoter       U6 promoter: RNA polymerase III promoter for human U6 snRNA
   6994..7653    -  CDS            deoC1: DEOC1_STAAN - Also known as dra. Experimental evidence at protein level: Swiss-Prot protein existence level 1. Catalyzes a reversible aldol reaction between acetaldehyde and D-glyceraldehyde 3-phosphate to generate 2-deoxy-D-ribose 5- phosphate. From Staphylococcus aureus (strain N315).
   8732..8849    +  misc_feature   cPPT/CTS: central polypurine tract and central termination sequence of HIV-1
   8898..507     +  promoter       hPGK promoter (across the origin): human phosphoglycerate kinase 1 promoter
