>Addgene plasmid #136051 | PLKO.1-STAU2-3'UTR | addgene full sequence | sequence record 269423 | Addgene NGS Result
GGGCGCTCTTCCGCTTCCTCGCTCACTGACTCGCTGCGCTCGGTCGTTCGGCTGCGGCGAGCGGTATCAG
CTCACTCAAAGGCGGTAATACGGTTATCCACAGAATCAGGGGATAACGCAGGAAAGAACATGTGAGCAAA
AGGCCAGCAAAAGGCCAGGAACCGTAAAAAGGCCGCGTTGCTGGCGTTTTTCCATAGGCTCCGCCCCCCT
GACGAGCATCACAAAAATCGACGCTCAAGTCAGAGGTGGCGAAACCCGACAGGACTATAAAGATACCAGG
CGTTTCCCCCTGGAAGCTCCCTCGTGCGCTCTCCTGTTCCGACCCTGCCGCTTACCGGATACCTGTCCGC
CTTTCTCCCTTCGGGAAGCGTGGCGCTTTCTCATAGCTCACGCTGTAGGTATCTCAGTTCGGTGTAGGTC
GTTCGCTCCAAGCTGGGCTGTGTGCACGAACCCCCCGTTCAGCCCGACCGCTGCGCCTTATCCGGTAACT
ATCGTCTTGAGTCCAACCCGGTAAGACACGACTTATCGCCACTGGCAGCAGCCACTGGTAACAGGATTAG
CAGAGCGAGGTATGTAGGCGGTGCTACAGAGTTCTTGAAGTGGTGGCCTAACTACGGCTACACTAGAAGA
ACAGTATTTGGTATCTGCGCTCTGCTGAAGCCAGTTACCTTCGGAAAAAGAGTTGGTAGCTCTTGATCCG
GCAAACAAACCACCGCTGGTAGCGGTGGTTTTTTTGTTTGCAAGCAGCAGATTACGCGCAGAAAAAAAGG
ATCTCAAGAAGATCCTTTGATCTTTTCTACGGGGTCTGACGCTCAGTGGAACGAAAACTCACGTTAAGGG
ATTTTGGTCATGAGATTATCAAAAAGGATCTTCACCTAGATCCTTTTAAATTAAAAATGAAGTTTTAAAT
CAATCTAAAGTATATATGAGTAAACTTGGTCTGACAGTTACCAATGCTTAATCAGTGAGGCACCTATCTC
AGCGATCTGTCTATTTCGTTCATCCATAGTTGCCTGACTCCCCGTCGTGTAGATAACTACGATACGGGAG
GGCTTACCATCTGGCCCCAGTGCTGCAATGATACCGCGAGACCCACGCTCACCGGCTCCAGATTTATCAG
CAATAAACCAGCCAGCCGGAAGGGCCGAGCGCAGAAGTGGTCCTGCAACTTTATCCGCCTCCATCCAGTC
TATTAATTGTTGCCGGGAAGCTAGAGTAAGTAGTTCGCCAGTTAATAGTTTGCGCAACGTTGTTGCCATT
GCTACAGGCATCGTGGTGTCACGCTCGTCGTTTGGTATGGCTTCATTCAGCTCCGGTTCCCAACGATCAA
GGCGAGTTACATGATCCCCCATGTTGTGCAAAAAAGCGGTTAGCTCCTTCGGTCCTCCGATCGTTGTCAG
AAGTAAGTTGGCCGCAGTGTTATCACTCATGGTTATGGCAGCACTGCATAATTCTCTTACTGTCATGCCA
TCCGTAAGATGCTTTTCTGTGACTGGTGAGTACTCAACCAAGTCATTCTGAGAATAGTGTATGCGGCGAC
CGAGTTGCTCTTGCCCGGCGTCAATACGGGATAATACCGCGCCACATAGCAGAACTTTAAAAGTGCTCAT
CATTGGAAAACGTTCTTCGGGGCGAAAACTCTCAAGGATCTTACCGCTGTTGAGATCCAGTTCGATGTAA
CCCACTCGTGCACCCAACTGATCTTCAGCATCTTTTACTTTCACCAGCGTTTCTGGGTGAGCAAAAACAG
GAAGGCAAAATGCCGCAAAAAAGGGAATAAGGGCGACACGGAAATGTTGAATACTCATACTCTTCCTTTT
TCAATATTATTGAAGCATTTATCAGGGTTATTGTCTCATGAGCGGATACATATTTGAATGTATTTAGAAA
AATAAACAAATAGGGGTTCCGCGCACATTTCCCCGAAAAGTGCCACCTAAATTGTAAGCGTTAATATTTT
GTTAAAATTCGCGTTAAATTTTTGTTAAATCAGCTCATTTTTTAACCAATAGGCCGAAATCGGCAAAATC
CCTTATAAATCAAAAGAATAGACCGAGATAGGGT
[37 nt withheld, positions 2065-2101]
AAAGAACGTGGACTCCAACGTCAAAGG
[49 nt withheld, positions 2129-2177]
T
[91 nt withheld, positions 2179-2269]
G
[124 nt withheld, positions 2271-2394]
CCCATTCGCCATTCAGGCTGCGCAACTGTTGGGAAGGGCGATCGGTGCGGGCCTCTTCGCTATTACGCCA
GCTGGCGAAAGGGGGATGTGCTGCAAGGCGATTAAGTTGGGTAACGCCAGGGTTTTCCCAGTCACGACGT
TGTAAAACGACGGCCAGTGAGCGCGCGTAATACGACTCACTATAGGGCGAATTGGGTACGTCCCTAGGCC
TCCAAAAAAGCCTCCTCACTACTTCTGGAATAGCTCAGAGGCCGAGGCGGCCTCGGCCTCTGCATAAATA
AAAAAAATTAGTCAGCCATGGGGCGGAGAATGGGCGGAACTGGGCGGAGTTAGGGGCGGGATGGGCGGAG
TTAGGGGCGGGATAGCTAGAGCCAGACATGATAAGATACATTGATGAGTTTGGACAAACCACAACTAGAA
TGCAGTGAAAAAAATGCTTTATTTGTGAAATTTGTGATGCTATTGCTTTATTTGTAACCATTATAAGCTG
CAATAAACAAGTTCCTCTCACTCTCTGATATTCATTTCTTTGCAAGTTATAAATACTGAATAATAAGATG
ACATGAACTACTACTGCTAGAGATTTTCCACACTGACTAAAAGGGTCTGAGGGATCTCTAGTTACCAGAG
TCACACAACAGACGGGCACACACTACTTGAAGCACTCAAGGCAAGCTTTATTGAGGCTTAAGCAGTGGGT
TCCCTAGTTAGCCAGAGAGCTCCCAGGCTCAGATCTGGTCTAACCAGAGAGACCCAGTACAAGCAAAAAG
CAGATCTTGTCTTCGTTGGGAGTGAATTAGCCCTTCCAGTCCCCCCTTTTCTTTTAAAAAGTGGCTAAGA
TCTACAGCTGCCTTGTAAGTCATTGGTCTTAAAGGTACCGATGCATGGGGTCGTGCGCTCCTTTCGGTCG
GGCGCTGCGGGTCGTGGGGCGGGCGTCAGGCACCGGGCTTGCGGGTCATGCACCAGGTGCGCGGTCCTTC
GGGCACCTCGACGTCGGCGGTGACGGTGAAGCCGAGCCGCTCGTAGAAGGGGAGGTTGCGGGGCGCGGAG
GTCTCCAGGAAGGCGGGCACCCCGGCGCGCTCGGCCGCCTCCACTCCGGGGAGCACGACGGCGCTGCCCA
GACCCTTGCCCTGGTGGTCGGGCGAGACGCCGACGGTGGCCAGGAACCACGCGGGCTCCTTGGGCCGGTG
CGGCGCCAGGAGGCCTTCCATCTGTTGCTGCGCGGCCAGCCGGGAACCGCTCAACTCGGCCATGCGCGGG
CCGATCTCGGCGAACACCGCCCCCGCTTCGACGCTCTCCGGCGTGGTCCAGACCGCCACCGCGGCGCCGT
CGTCCGCGACCCACACCTTGCCGATGTCGAGCCCGACGCGCGTGAGGAAGAGTTCTTGCAGCTCGGTGAC
CCGCTCGATGTGGCGGTCCGGATCGACGGTGTGGCGCGTGGCGGGGTAGTCGGCGAACGCGGCGGCGAGG
GTGCGTACGGCCCTGGGGACGTCGTCGCGGGTGGCGAGGCGCACCGTGGGCTTGTACTCGGTCATGGTAA
GCTCCGGTGGATCCCCCTGGGGAGAGAGGTCGGTGATTCGGTCAACGAGGGAGCCGACTGCCGACGTGCG
CTCCGGAGGCTTGCAGAATGCGGAACACCGCGCGGGCAGGAACAGGGCCCACACTACCGCCCCACACCCC
GCCTCCCGCACCGCCCCTTCCCGGCCGCTGCTCTCGGCGCGCCCTGCTGAGCAGCCGCTATTGGCCACAG
CCCATCGCGGTCGGCGCGCTGCCATTGCTCCCTGGCGCTGTCCGTCTGCGAGGGTACTAGTGAGACGTGC
GGCTTCCGTTTGTCACGTCCGGCACGCCGCGAACCGCAAGGAACCTTCCCGACTTAGGGGCGGAGCAGGA
AGCGTCGCCGGGGGGCCCACAAGGGTAGCGGCGAAGATCCGGGTGACGCTGCGAACGGACGTGAAGAATG
TGCGAGACCCAGGGTCGGCGCCGCTGCGTTTCCCGGAACCACGCCCAGAGCAGCCGCGTCCCTGCGCAAA
CCCAGGGCTGCCTTGGAAAAGGCGCAACCCCAACCCCCTCGAGCCGCGGCCAAAGTGGATCTCTGCTGTC
CCTGTAATAAACCCGAAAATTTTGAATTTTTGTAATTTGTTTTTGTAATTCTTTAGTTTGTATGTCTGTT
GCTATTATGTCTACTATTCTTTCCCCTGCACTGTACCCCCCAATCCCCCCTTTTCTTTTAAAATTGTGGA
TGAATACTGCCATTTGTCTCGAGGTCGAGAATTCAAAAAGCCAGGTAGTTGTTAGTGTTTCTCGAGAAAC
ACTAACAACTACCTGGCCCGGTGTTTCGTCCTTTCCACAAGATATATAAAGCCAAGAAATCGAAATACTT
TCAAGTTACGGTAAGCATATGATAGTCCATTTTAAAACATAATTTTAAAACTGCAAACTACCCAAGAAAT
TATTACTTTCTACGTCACGTATTTTGTACTAATATCTTTGTGTTTACAGTCAAATTAATTCCAATTATCT
CTCTAACAGCCTTGTATCGTATATGCAAATATGAAGGAATCATGGGAAATAGGCCCTCGGTGAAGGGGGC
GGCCGCTCGAGGCTAGTCTCGTGATCGATACCGTCGAGATCCGTTCACTAATCGAATGGATCTGTCTCTG
TCTCTCTCTCCACCTTCTTCTTCTATTCCTTCGGGCCTGTCGGGTCCCCTCGGGGTTGGGAGGTGGGTCT
GAAACGATAATGGTGAATATCCCTGCCTAACTCTATTCACTATAGAAAGTACAGCAAAAACTATTCTTAA
ACCTACCAAGCCTCCTACTATCATTATGAATAATTTTATATACCACAGCCAATTTGTTATGTTAAACCAA
TTCCACAAACTTGCCCATTTATCTAATTCCAATAATTCTTGTTCATTCTTTTCTTGCTGGTTTTGCGATT
CTTCAATTAAGGAGTGTATTAAGCTTGTGTAATTGTTAATTTCTCTGTCCCACTCCATCCAGGTCGTGTG
ATTCCAAATCTGTTCCAGAGATTTATTACTCCAACTAGCATTCCAAGGCACAGCAGTGGTGCAAATGAGT
TTTCCAGAGCAACCCCAAATCCCCAGGAGCTGTTGATCCTTTAGGTATCTTTCCACAGCCAGGATTCTTG
CCTGGAGCTGCTTGATGCCCCAGACTGTGAGTTGCAACAGATGCTGTTGCGCCTCAATAGCCCTCAGCAA
ATTGTTCTGCTGCTGCACTATACCAGACAATAATTGTCTGGCCTGTACCGTCAGCGTCATTGACGCTGCG
CCCATAGTGCTTCCTGCTGCTCCCAAGAACCCAAGGAACAAAGCTCCTATTCCCACTGCTCTTTTTTCTC
TCTGCACCACTCTTCTCTTTGCCTTGGTGGGTGCTACTCCTAATGGTTCAATTTTTACTACTTTATATTT
ATATAATTCACTTCTCCAATTGTCCCTCATATCTCCTCCTCCAGGTCTGAAGATCAGCGGCCGCTTGCTG
TGCGGTGGTCTTACTTTTGTTTTGCTCTTCCTCTATCTTGTCTAAAGCTTCCTTGGTGTCTTTTATCTCT
ATCCTTTGATGCACACAATAGAGGGTTGCTACTGTATTATATAATGATCTAAGTTCTTCTGATCCTGTCT
GAAGGGATGGTTGTAGCTGTCCCAGTATTTGTCTACAGCCTTCTGATGTTTCTAACAGGCCAGGATTAAC
TGCGAATCGTTCTAGCTCCCTGCTTGCCCATACTATATGTTTTAATTTATATTTTTTCTTTCCCCCTGGC
CTTAACCGAATTTTTTCCCATCGCGATCTAATTCTCCCCCGCTTAATACTGACGCTCTCGCACCCATCTC
TCTCCTTCTAGCCTCCGCTAGTCAAAATTTTTGGCGTACTCACCAGTCGCCGCCCCTCGCCTCTTGCCGT
GCGCGCTTCAGCAAGCCGAGTCCTGCGTCGAGAGAGCTCCTCTGGTTTCCCTTTCGCTTTCAAGTCCCTG
TTCGGGCGCCACTGCTAGAGATTTTCCACACTGACTAAAAGGGTCTGAGGGATCTCTAGTTACCAGAGTC
ACACAACAGACGGGCACACACTACTTGAAGCACTCAAGGCAAGCTTTATTGAGGCTTAAGCAGTGGGTTC
CCTAGTTAGCCAGAGAGCTCCCAGGCTCAGATCTGGTCTAACCAGAGAGACCCGTTTATGTATCGAGCTA
GGCACTTAAATACAATATCTCTGCAATGCGGCAATTCAGTGGTTCGTCCAATCCATGTCAGACCCGTCTG
TTGCCTTCCTAATAAGGCACGATCGTACCACCTTACTTCCACCAATCGGCATGCACGGTGCTTTTTCTCT
CCTTGTAAGGCATGTTGCTAACTCATCGTTACCATGTTGCAAGACTACAAGAGTATTGCATAAGACTACA
TTAAGCTTGCAGCTCCAGCTTTTGTTCCCTTTAGTGAGGGTTAATTGCGCGCTTGGCGTAATCATGGTCA
TAGCTGTTTCCTGTGTGAAATTGTTATCCGCTCACAATTCCACACAACATACGAGCCGGAAGCATAAAGT
GTAAAGCCTGGGGTGCCTAATGAGTGAGCTAACTCACATTAATTGCGTTGCGCTCACTGCCCGCTTTCCA
GTCGGGAAACCTGTCGTGCCAGCTGCATTAATGAATCGGCCAACGCGCGGGGAGAGGCGGTTTGCGTATT
Features (pLannotate 1.2.2; 25 found; start..end, strand, type, name):
    189..777     -  rep_origin     ori: high-copy-number ColE1/pMB1/pBR322/pUC origin of replication
    948..1808    -  CDS            AmpR: β-lactamase; bla; confers resistance to ampicillin, carbenicillin, and related antibiotics
   1809..1913    -  promoter       AmpR promoter: bla
   1966..2394    -  rep_origin     f1 ori (sequence partly withheld): f1 bacteriophage origin of replication; arrow indicates direction of (+) strand synthesis
   2399..2554    -  CDS            lacZα (fragment): LacZα fragment of β-galactosidase; lacZ fragment
   2562..2580    +  promoter       T7 promoter: promoter for bacteriophage T7 RNA polymerase
   2601..2736    -  rep_origin     SV40 ori: SV40 origin of replication
   2776..2897    -  polyA_signal   SV40 poly(A) signal: SV40 polyadenylation signal
   2969..3202    -  LTR            3' LTR (ΔU3): self-inactivating 3' long terminal repeat (LTR) from HIV-1
   3204..3287    -  CDS            nef (fragment): NEF_HV1Z2 - Experimental evidence at protein level: Swiss-Prot protein existence level 1. Extracellular Nef protein targets CD4(+) T-lymphocytes for apoptosis by interacting with CXCR4 surface receptors. From Human immunodeficiency virus type 1 group M subtype D (isolate Z2/CDC-Z34) (HIV-1).
   3330..3929    -  CDS            PuroR: puromycin N-acetyltransferase; pac from Streptomyces alboniger; confers resistance to puromycin
   3951..4461    -  promoter       hPGK promoter: human phosphoglycerate kinase 1 promoter
   4510..4627    -  misc_feature   cPPT/CTS: central polypurine tract and central termination sequence of HIV-1
   4732..4972    -  promoter       U6 promoter: RNA polymerase III promoter for human U6 snRNA
   5022..5122    -  CDS            Rev (fragment): human immunodeficiency virus 1 (HIV-1) Rev protein; rev; enhances nuclear export of unspliced and incompletely spliced viral mRNAs
   5499..5732    -  misc_feature   RRE: The Rev response element (RRE) of HIV-1 allows for Rev-dependent mRNA export from the nucleus to the cytoplasm.
   5878..6241    -  CDS            HIV-1 gag (fragment): gag protein from human immunodeficiency virus 1; gag
   6225..6350    -  misc_feature   HIV-1 Ψ: packaging signal of human immunodeficiency virus type 1
   6397..6577    -  LTR            5' LTR (truncated): truncated 5' long terminal repeat (LTR) from HIV-1
   6578..6804    -  promoter       RSV promoter: Rous sarcoma virus enhancer/promoter
   6832..6850    -  promoter       T3 promoter: promoter for bacteriophage T3 RNA polymerase
   6895..6911    -  protein_bind   lac operator: The lac repressor binds to the lac operator to inhibit transcription in E. coli. This inhibition can be relieved by adding lactose or isopropyl-β-D-thiogalactopyranoside (IPTG). lac repressor encoded by lacI
   6919..6949    -  promoter       lac promoter: promoter for the E. coli lac operon
   6964..6985    -  protein_bind   CAP binding site: CAP binding activates transcription in the presence of cAMP. E. coli catabolite activator protein
   6998..6       -  CDS            lacI (fragment) (across the origin): lac repressor; lacI; The lac repressor binds to the lac operator to inhibit transcription in E. coli. This inhibition can be relieved by adding lactose or isopropyl-β-D-thiogalactopyranoside (IPTG).
