[The description below was written by a language model from this plasmid's Addgene catalogue record and pLannotate feature annotations shown in this document.]
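Description:
PLKO.1-STAU2-3'UTR is a lentiviral shRNA vector built on the pLKO.1 backbone to knock down human STAU2 (Staufen 2) in mammalian cells. The hairpin targets the 3' untranslated region of the STAU2 transcript. Because such a hairpin does not recognise a cDNA lacking the native 3'UTR, this design is commonly chosen so that an exogenous STAU2 coding sequence can be re-expressed in knockdown cells, although the record does not state that purpose. In bacteria the plasmid is maintained through a high-copy ColE1/pUC-type origin and selected with ampicillin via β-lactamase. An f1 origin and remnants of a lac/lacZα cloning region, with T3 and T7 promoters, are also carried in the backbone.

The transfer cassette is a third-generation, self-inactivating design. An RSV promoter fused to a truncated HIV-1 5' LTR drives genomic RNA production in packaging cells, followed by the Ψ packaging signal with a partial gag sequence and the RRE for Rev-dependent nuclear export. A human U6 RNA polymerase III promoter drives the shRNA. It is followed by the cPPT/CTS element, which aids nuclear import, and by an hPGK promoter driving puromycin N-acetyltransferase, which allows selection of transduced cells. The ΔU3 3' LTR prevents LTR-driven transcription after integration, and an SV40 poly(A) signal and SV40 origin lie downstream.

The two sequence records differ. The sequencing-derived record is 7,084 nt, with only a short gap between U6 and cPPT, consistent with a hairpin insert. The 8,901 nt depositor record has a much longer interval there, including a bacterial deoC-like annotation. This resembles the stuffer of the uncut parental vector, so the depositor file may not reflect the final clone.
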