Addgene plasmid #136051: PLKO.1-STAU2-3'UTR
Purpose: STAU2 shRNA (Targeting 3'UTR) inserted into the PLKO.1 plasmid (GCCAGGTAGTTGTTAGTGTTT)
Depositing lab: Anthony Leung. Depositing organization: Johns Hopkins School of Public Health. Publication: Structure-Mediated RNA Decay by UPF1 and G3BP1. Fischer JW, Busa VF, Shao Y, Leung AKL. Mol Cell. 2020 Apr 2;78(1):70-84.e6. doi: 10.1016/j.molcel.2020.01.021. Epub 2020 Feb 3. PubMed 32017897.
Backbone
  Vector backbone: PLKO.1
  Vector type: Mammalian Expression, Lentiviral
  Selectable markers: Puromycin
Growth in bacteria
  Bacterial resistance: Ampicillin, 100 μg/mL
  Growth temperature: 30°C
  Growth strain: NEB Stable
  Copy number: Unknown
Gene/Insert
  Gene/Insert name: STAU2
  gRNA/shRNA sequence: GCCAGGTAGTTGTTAGTGTTT
  Species: H. sapiens (human)
  Entrez Gene: STAU2 (a.k.a. 39K2, 39K3)
Terms and licenses: Academic/Nonprofit Terms; Industry Terms: Not Available to Industry
How to cite: PLKO.1-STAU2-3'UTR was a gift from Anthony Leung (Addgene plasmid # 136051 ; http://n2t.net/addgene:136051 ; RRID:Addgene_136051)
